>Addgene plasmid #205373 | pICH41295(pro5U)-pAT3G07160 | addgene full sequence | sequence record 404853 | Addgene NGS Result
TGAAGCTAGACAGGCTTATCTTGGACAAGAAGAAGATCGCTTGGCCTCGCGCGCAGATCAGTTGGAAGAA
TTTGTCCATTACGTAAAAGGCGAGATCACCAAGGTAGTCGGCAAATAACTGTCAGACCAAGTTTACTCAT
ATATACTTTAGATTGATTTAAAACTTCATTTTTAATTTAAAAGGATCTAGGTGAAGATCCTTTTTGATAA
TCTCATGACCAAAATCCCTTAACGTGAGTTTTCGTTCCACTGAGCGTCAGACCCCGTAGAAAAGATCAAA
GGATCTTCTTGAGATCCTTTTTTTCTGCGCGTAATCTGCTGCTTGCAAACAAAAAAACCACCGCTACCAG
CGGTGGTTTGTTTGCCGGATCAAGAGCTACCAACTCTTTTTCCGAAGGTAACTGGCTTCAGCAGAGCGCA
GATACCAAATACTGTTCTTCTAGTGTAGCCGTAGTTAGGCCACCACTTCAAGAACTCTGTAGCACCGCCT
ACATACCTCGCTCTGCTAATCCTGTTACCAGTGGCTGCTGCCAGTGGCGATAAGTCGTGTCTTACCGGGT
TGGACTCAAGACGATAGTTACCGGATAAGGCGCAGCGGTCGGGCTGAACGGGGGGTTCGTGCACACAGCC
CAGCTTGGAGCGAACGACCTACACCGAACTGAGATACCTACAGCGTGAGCTATGAGAAAGCGCCACGCTT
CCCGAAGGGAGAAAGGCGGACAGGTATCCGGTAAGCGGCAGGGTCGGAACAGGAGAGCGCACGAGGGAGC
TTCCAGGGGGAAACGCCTGGTATCTTTATAGTCCTGTCGGGTTTCGCCACCTCTGACTTGAGCGTCGATT
TTTGTGATGCTCGTCAGGGGGGCGGAGCCTATGGAAAAACGCCAGCAACGCGGCCTTTTTACGGTTCCTG
GCCTTTTGCTGGCCTTTTGCTCACATGTTCTTTCCTGCGTTATCCCCTGATTCTGTGGATAACCGTATTA
CCGCCTTTGAGTGAGCTGATACCGCTCGCCGCAGCCGAACGACCGAGCGCAGCGAGTCAGTGAGCGAGGA
AGCGGAAGAGCGCCCAATACGCAAACCGCCTCTCCCCGCGCGTTGGCCGATTCATTAATCACTCTGTGGT
CTCAGGAGACGTTGCGAGAGAGTATTCGGGAAATTAACATCCAATCAAAGTAACGGGTCGGGTCGGGTCG
AGAATCAGGATTATGCGTTCAGAACAAAAAAAACGATAACCGGTTTGACTGTTAACCAGAGTTAATCCGG
CGATTCAAAAGACGTTTCGGTTCGATTTTTCTTTGACAACGCGGCTAAGCTTTTCATTTCTTTTTTTTTG
TTTTGTCAACACGCGGTTAAATTTTTGTTTGTCAGATTCATTTTTTTTCTTGATAAAAAACATCCAGATT
CCTTTCTTTGTAATGTTTTAGATTAAAATAAACAAAAAATCCCTAAAAAACGAAAAAGTTTTGAAACTTA
GAAAGACGGACATAAGCGAGCTAGCTTCTAAGCTTTCTTCGCTAAATTCTTGGCTAATTCTCTTCTATGA
CTGATCCAATTCTGCTTCGACTCCATATCTGAGGTTTCTGACGTCTGATTAGGTAACTCCCGCTTTTGTT
TTTTTTGGGGGGTTTTATCCATTTTTAATGTCTTTGTTGTCTACTTGTTTCAATCGTATGAACTTGAGAC
GCGAGAAGCTCAGATTCAGGATCCCTAAATTTTTCTCTATTTTTTTTTTTAGTTTTGTTTCGTTGATTAC
AACTAGTCCTAGGTTAAAGAACAACGTTTACAACTTATTTTGCTTTTTTCAGTTGTGCCTAGGTCACTTG
TCCGAATCTGTATAATTCACGTGTATCTTCCTGGATTTGATTACATTTCATTTACTTAGTGTTGGGTTTT
ACGTTAGTTTAAGCTGCTGAGTACTTTGATGTTTTTTGTTTGTAGAAAAATGTGAGACCACGAAGTGGCT
CTTCAGTGGACGAAAGGGCCTCGTGATACGCCTATTTTTATAGGTTAATGTCATGATAATAATGGTTTCT
TAGACGTCAGGTGGCACTTTTCGGGGAAATGTGCGCGGAACCCCTATTTGTTTATTTTTCTAAATACATT
CAAATATGTATCCGCTCATGAGACAATAACCCTGATAAATGCTTCAATAATATTGAAAAAGGAAGAGTAT
GCGCTCACGCAACTGGTCCAGAACCTTGACCGAACGCAGCGGTGGTAACGGCGCAGTGGCGGTTTTCATG
GCTTGTTATGACTGTTTTTTTTTGGGGTACAGTCTATGCCTCGGGCATCCAAGCAGCAAGCGCGTTACGC
CGTGGGTCGATGTTTGATGTTATGGAGCAGCAACGATGTTACGCAGCAGGGCAGTCGCCCTAAAACAAAG
TTAAACATCATGAGGGAAGCGGTGATCGCCGAAGTATCGACTCAACTATCAGAGGTAGTTGGCGTCATCG
AGCGCCATCTCGAACCGACGTTGCTGGCCGTACATTTGTACGGCTCCGCAGTGGATGGCGGCCTGAAGCC
ACACAGCGATATTGATTTGCTGGTTACGGTGACCGTAAGGCTTGATGAAACAACGCGGCGAGCTTTGATC
AACGACCTTTTGGAAACTTCGGCTTCCCCTGGAGAGAGCGAGATTCTCCGCGCTGTAGAAGTCACCATTG
TTGTGCACGACGACATCATTCCGTGGCGTTATCCAGCTAAGCGCGAACTGCAATTTGGAGAATGGCAGCG
CAATGACATTCTTGCAGGTATCTTCGAGCCAGCCACGATCGACATTGATCTGGCTATCTTGCTGACAAAA
GCAAGAGAACATAGCGTTGCCTTGGTAGGTCCAGCGGCGGAGGAACTCTTTGATCCGGTTCCTGAACAGG
ATCTATTTGAGGCGCTAAATGAAACCTTAACGCTATGGAACTCGCCGCCCGACTGGGCTGGCGATGAGCG
AAATGTAGTGCTTACGTTGTCCCGCATTTGGTACAGCGCAGTAACCGGCAAAATCGCGCCGAAGGATGTC
GCTGCCGACTGGGCAATGGAGCGCCTGCCGGCCCAGTATCAGCCCGTCATACT
Features (pLannotate 1.2.2; 7 found; start..end, strand, type, name):
    289..877     +  rep_origin     ori: high-copy-number ColE1/pMB1/pBR322/pUC origin of replication
   1060..1109    +  CDS            lacI (fragment): lac repressor; lacI; The lac repressor binds to the lac operator to inhibit transcription in E. coli. This inhibition can be relieved by adding lactose or isopropyl-β-D-thiogalactopyranoside (IPTG).
   1719..1736    +  promoter       TEF1 promoter (fragment): S. cerevisiae TEF1; promoter for EF-1α
   2064..2168    +  promoter       AmpR promoter: bla
   2159..2239    -  CDS            int (fragment): INT2_ECOLX - Protein inferred from homology: Swiss-Prot protein existence level 3. Putative integrase believed to be involved in the insertion of antibiotic resistance genes into plasmids and transposons. From Escherichia coli.
   2327..2383    +  CDS            GmR (fragment): gentamycin acetyltransferase; aacC1; confers resistance to gentamycin
   2390..115     +  CDS            aadA (across the origin): S3AD_ECOLX - Experimental evidence at protein level: Swiss-Prot protein existence level 1. Mediates bacterial resistance to the antibiotics streptomycin and spectinomycin. From Escherichia coli.
