[The description below was written by a language model from this plasmid's Addgene catalogue record and pLannotate feature annotations shown in this document.]
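Description:
pICH41295(pro5U)-pAT3G07160 is a level 0 part plasmid for the MoClo (Golden Gate modular cloning) system, built in the pICH41295 backbone, the standard acceptor for combined promoter plus 5′UTR modules. It is a small, roughly 3.1 kb synthetic-biology vector maintained in E. coli. Replication relies on a high-copy ColE1/pUC-type origin, and selection is by spectinomycin through an aadA aminoglycoside adenylyltransferase gene, which in the circular sequence record spans the numbering origin. An AmpR (bla) promoter annotated a short distance upstream may contribute to expression of this marker, though the record does not say so.

The payload is an 810 bp fragment from Arabidopsis thaliana designated pAT3G07160, that is, the promoter and 5′ untranslated region of the locus AT3G07160. The automated feature table does not annotate this insert; by elimination it probably lies in the unannotated stretch between the origin and the resistance cassette. The short hits there and nearby (fragments of lacI, the yeast TEF1 promoter, an integrase and a gentamicin resistance gene) are most likely backbone remnants or chance matches rather than functional elements. The plasmid carries no coding sequence, reporter or terminator of its own, and the exact cloning sites are not recorded.

As a level 0 module, the promoter part is meant to be released by type IIS restriction digestion and assembled in a defined order with coding sequence and terminator parts into level 1 transcription units for plant expression. The associated work concerns a pipeline for identifying and engineering constitutive and repressible plant promoters, suggesting this fragment was one of the candidates, although the record does not describe its expression behaviour.
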