Addgene plasmid #205373: pICH41295(pro5U)-pAT3G07160
Purpose: MoClo lvl0 Promoter + 5'UTR part
Depositing lab: Jennifer Nemhauser. Depositing organization: University of Washington. Publication: Building a pipeline to identify and engineer constitutive and repressible promoters. Yang EJY, Nemhauser JL. Quant Plant Biol. 2023 Oct 19;4:e12. doi: 10.1017/qpb.2023.10. eCollection 2023. PubMed 37901686.
Backbone
  Vector backbone: pICH41295
  Backbone manufacturer: Sylvestre Marillonnet Lab
  Vector type: Synthetic Biology
Growth in bacteria
  Bacterial resistance: Spectinomycin, 50 μg/mL
  Growth temperature: 37°C
  Growth strain: DH5alpha
  Copy number: High Copy
Gene/Insert
  Gene/Insert name: pAT3G07160
  Species: A. thaliana (mustard weed)
  Insert size (bp): 810
  Cloning method: Restriction Enzyme; 5′ cloning site unknown (unknown if destroyed)
Terms and licenses: Academic/Nonprofit Terms; Industry Terms: Not Available to Industry
How to cite: pICH41295(pro5U)-pAT3G07160 was a gift from Jennifer Nemhauser (Addgene plasmid # 205373 ; http://n2t.net/addgene:205373 ; RRID:Addgene_205373)
